>Addgene plasmid #192280 | pTarget: Ptaq-RFP_PlacIq-GFP | addgene full sequence | sequence record 387959 | Addgene NGS Result
ACATCTCAATTGGTCTAGGTGATTTTAATCACTATACCAATTGAGATGGGCTAGTCAATGATAATTACTA
GTCCTTTTCCTTTGAGTTGTGGGTATCTGTAAATTCTGCTAGACCTTTGCTGGAAAACTTGTAAATTCTG
CTAGACCCTCTGTAAATTCCGCTAGACCTTTGTGTGTTTTTTTTGTTTATATTCAAGTGGTTATAATTTA
TAGAATAAAGAAAGAATAAAAAAAGATAAAAAGAATAGATCCCAGCCCTGTGTATAACTCACTACTTTAG
TCAGTTCCGCAGTATTACAAAAGGATGTCGCAAACGCTGTTTGCTCCTCTACAAAACAGACCTTAAAACC
CTAAAGGCTTAAGTAGCACCCTCGCAAGCTCGGGCAAATCGCTGAATATTCCTTTTGTCTCCGACCATCA
GGCACCTGAGTCGCTGTCTTTTTCGTGACATTCAGTTCGCTGCGCTCACGGCTCTGGCAGTGAATGGGGG
TAAATGGCACTACAGGCGCCTTTTATGGATTCATGCAAGGAAACTACCCATAATACAAGAAAAGCCCGTC
ACGGGCTTCTCAGGGCGTTTTATGGCGGGTCTGCTATGTGGTGCTATCTGACTTTTTGCTGTTCAGCAGT
TCCTGCCCTCTGATTTTCCAGTCTGACCACTTCGGATTATCCCGTGACAGGTCATTCAGACTGGCTAATG
CACCCAGTAAGGCAGCGGTATCATCAACAGGCTTACCCGTCTTACTGTCCCTAGTGCTTGGATTCTCACC
AATAAAAAACGCCCGGCGGCAACCGAGCGTTCTGAACAAATCCAGATGGAGTTCTGAGGTCATTACTGGA
TCTATCAACAGGAGTCCAAGCGAGCTCTCGAACCCCAGAGTCCCGCTCAGAAGAACTCGTCAAGAAGGCG
ATAGAAGGCGATGCGCTGCGAATCGGGAGCGGCGATACCGTAAAGCACGAGGAAGCGGTCAGCCCATTCG
CCGCCAAGCTCTTCAGCAATATCACGGGTAGCCAACGCTATGTCCTGATAGCGGTCCGCCACACCCAGCC
GGCCACAGTCGATGAATCCAGAAAAGCGGCCATTTTCCACCATGATATTCGGCAAGCAGGCATCGCCATG
GGTCACGACGAGATCCTCGCCGTCGGGCATGCGCGCCTTGAGCCTGGCGAACAGTTCGGCTGGCGCGAGC
CCCTGATGCTCTTCGTCCAGATCATCCTGATCGACAAGACCGGCTTCCATCCGAGTACGTGCTCGCTCGA
TGCGATGTTTCGCTTGGTGGTCGAATGGGCAGGTAGCCGGATCAAGCGTATGCAGCCGCCGCATTGCATC
AGCCATGATGGATACTTTCTCGGCAGGAGCAAGGTGAGATGACAGGAGATCCTGCCCCGGCACTTCGCCC
AATAGCAGCCAGTCCCTTCCCGCTTCAGTGACAACGTCGAGCACAGCTGCGCAAGGAACGCCCGTCGTGG
CCAGCCACGATAGCCGCGCTGCCTCGTCCTGCAGTTCATTCAGGGCACCGGACAGGTCGGTCTTGACAAA
AAGAACCGGGCGCCCCTGCGCTGACAGCCGGAACACGGCGGCATCAGAGCAGCCGATTGTCTGTTGTGCC
CAGTCATAGCCGAATAGCCTCTCCACCCAAGCGGCCGGAGAACCTGCGTGCAATCCATCTTGTTCAATCA
TGCGAAACGATCCTCATCCTGTCTCTTGATCAGATCTTGATCCCCTGCGCCATCAGATCCTTGGCGGCAA
GAAAGCCATCCAGTTTACTTTGCAGGGCTTCCCAACCTTACCAGAGGGCGCCCCAGCTGGCAATTCCGAC
GTCCGTTCATTAAAAATTGGCGGCCGCTTAAGCACCGGTGGAGTGACGACCTTCAGCACGTTCGTACTGT
TCAACGATGGTGTAGTCTTCGTTGTGGGAGGTGATGTCCAGTTTGATGTCGGTTTTGTAAGCACCCGGCA
GCTGAACCGGTTTTTTAGCCATGTAGGTGGTTTTAACTTCAGCGTCGTAGTGACCACCGTCTTTCAGTTT
CAGACGCATTTTGATTTCACCTTTCAGAGCACCGTCTTCCGGGTACATACGTTCGGTGGAAGCTTCCCAA
CCCATGGTTTTTTTCTGCATAACCGGACCGTCGGACGGGAAGTTGGTACCACGCAGTTTAACTTTGTAGA
TGAACTCACCGTCTTGCAGGGAGGAGTCCTGGGTAACGGTAACAACACCACCGTCTTCGAAGTTCATAAC
ACGTTCCCATTTGAAACCTTCCGGGAAGGACAGTTTCAGGTAGTCCGGGATGTCAGCCGGGTGTTTAACG
TAAGCTTTGGAACCGTACTGGAACTGCGGGGACAGGATGTCCCAAGCGAACGGCAGCGGGCCACCTTTGG
TAACTTTCAGTTTAGCGGTCTGTGTACCTTCGTACGGACGACCTTCACCTTCACCTTCGATTTCGAACTC
GTGACCGTTAACGGAACCTTCCATACGAACTTTGAAACGCATGAACTCTTTGATAACGTCTTCGGAGGAA
GCCATATGTATATCTCCTTCTTATAGTTAAACAAAATTATTTCTAGAGGGAAACCGTTGTGGTCTCCCCA
CACATTATACGAGCCGATGATTAATTGTCAACTTGAAAAAACCCCGCCGAAGCGGGGTACCCATTAACCT
ATAAAAATAGGCGTCGAGGCCCTTTCGTCTTCCTTAGTCGAGTGCAAAACCTTTCGCGGTATGGCATGAT
AGCGCCCGGAAGAGAGTCAATTCAGGGGATCCGGGGATCCTCTAGATTTAAGAAGGAGATATACATATGA
GTAAAGGAGAAGAACTTTTCACTGGAGTTGTCCCAATTCTTGTTGAATTAGATGGTGATGTTAATGGGCA
CAAATTTTCTGTCAGTGGAGAGGGTGAAGGTGATGCAACATACGGAAAACTTACCCTTAAATTTATTTGC
ACTACTGGAAAACTACCTGTTCCATGGCCAACACTTGTCACTACTTTCGCGTATGGTCTTCAATGCTTTG
CGAGATACCCAGATCATATGAAACAGCATGACTTTTTCAAGAGTGCCATGCCCGAAGGTTATGTACAGGA
AAGAACTATATTTTTCAAAGATGACGGGAACTACAAGACACGTGCTGAAGTCAAGTTTGAAGGTGATACC
CTTGTTAATAGAATCGAGTTAAAAGGTATTGATTTTAAAGAAGATGGAAACATTCTTGGACACAAATTGG
AATACAACTATAACTCACACAATGTATACATCATGGCAGACAAACAAAAGAATGGAATCAAAGTTAACTT
CAAAATTAGACACAACATTGAAGATGGAAGCGTTCAACTAGCAGACCATTATCAACAAAATACTCCAATT
GGCGATGGCCCTGTCCTTTTACCAGACAACCATTACCTGTCCACACAATCTGCCCTTTCGAAAGATCCCA
ACGAAAAGAGAGACCACATGGTCCTTCTTGAGTTTGTAACAGCTGCTGGGATTACACATGGCATGGATGA
ACTATACAAATAAATGTCCAGACCTGCAGGCATGCAAGCTCTAGAGGCATCAAATAAAACGAAAGGCTCA
GTCGAAAGACTGGGCCTTTCGTTTTATCTGTTGTTTGTCGGTGAACGCTCTCCTGAGTAGGACAAATCCG
CCGCCCTAGACCTAGGGTACGGGTTTTGCTGCCCGCAAACGGGCTGTTCTGGTGTTGCTAGTTTGTTATC
AGAATCGCAGATCCGGCTTCAGCCGGTTTGCCGGCTGAAAGCGCTATTTCTTCCAGAATTGCCATGATTT
TTTCCCCACGGGAGGCGTCACTGGCTCCCGTGTTGTCGGCAGCTTTGATTCGATAAGCAGCATCGCCTGT
TTCAGGCTGTCTATGTGTGACTGTTGAGCTGTAACAAGTTGTCTCAGGTGTTCAATTTCATGTTCTAGTT
GCTTTGTTTTACTGGTTTCACCTGTTCTATTAGGTGTTACATGCTGTTCATCTGTTACATTGTCGATCTG
TTCATGGTGAACAGCTTTGAATGCACCAAAAACTCGTAAAAGCTCTGATGTATCTATCTTTTTTACACCG
TTTTCATCTGTGCATATGGACAGTTTTCCCTTTGATATGTAACGGTGAACAGTTGTTCTACTTTTGTTTG
TTAGTCTTGATGCTTCACTGATAGATACAAGAGCCATAAGAACCTCAGATCCTTCCGTATTTAGCCAGTA
TGTTCTCTAGTGTGGTTCGTTGTTTTTGCGTGAGCCATGAGAACGAACCATTGAGATCATACTTACTTTG
CATGTCACTCAAAAATTTTGCCTCAAAACTGGTGAGCTGAATTTTTGCAGTTAAAGCATCGTGTAGTGTT
TTTCTTAGTCCGTTATGTAGGTAGGAATCTGATGTAATGGTTGTTGGTATTTTGTCACCATTCATTTTTA
TCTGGTTGTTCTCAAGTTCGGTTACGAGATCCATTTGTCTATCTAGTTCAACTTGGAAAATCAACGTATC
AGTCGGGCGGCCTCGCTTATCAACCACCAATTTCATATTGCTGTAAGTGTTTAAATCTTTACTTATTGGT
TTCAAAACCCATTGGTTAAGCCTTTTAAACTCATGGTAGTTATTTTCAAGCATTAACATGAACTTAAATT
CATCAAGGCTAATCTCTATATTTGCCTTGTGAGTTTTCTTTTGTGTTAGTTCTTTTAATAACCACTCATA
AATCCTCATAGAGTATTTGTTTTCAAAAGACTTAACATGTTCCAGATTATATTTTATGAATTTTTTTAAC
TGGAAAAGATAAGGCAATATCTCTTCACTAAAAACTAATTCTAATTTTTCGCTTGAGAACTTGGCATAGT
TTGTCCACTGGAAAATCTCAAAGCCTTTAACCAAAGGATTCCTGATTTCCACAGTTCTCGTCATCAGCTC
TCTGGTTGCTTTAGCTAATACACCATAAGCATTTTCCCTACTGATGTTCATCATCTGAGCGTATTGGTTA
TAAGTGAACGATACCGTCCGTTCTTTCCTTGTAGGGTTTTCAATCGTGGGGTTGAGTAGTGCCACACAGC
ATAAAATTAGCTTGGTTTCATGCTCCGTTAAGTCATAGCGACTAATCGCTAGTTCATTTGCTTTGAAAAC
AACTAATTCAGACAT
Features (pLannotate 1.2.2; 11 found; start..end, strand, type, name):
     48..270     -  rep_origin     pSC101 ori: low-copy replication origin that requires the Rep101 protein
    762..856     -  terminator     lambda t0 terminator: transcription terminator from phage lambda
    890..1681    -  CDS            neo: KKA2_KLEPN - Also known as kan, nptII. Experimental evidence at protein level: Swiss-Prot protein existence level 1. Resistance to kanamycin, neomycin, paromomycin, ribostamycin, butirosin and gentamicin B. From Klebsiella pneumoniae.
   1713..1817    -  CDS            tnpA (fragment): TN5P_ECOLX - Also known as tnp. Experimental evidence at protein level: Swiss-Prot protein existence level 1. Mediates transposition of transposon Tn5 by a 'cut and paste' mechanism. First, the monomeric transposase binds the 19 bp inverted DNA repeats flanking the transposon. Then, dimerization of the DNA- bound transposase creates a synaptic DNA complex. After nicking of the first DNA strand, excision of the transposon proceeds through a series of intermediates. The transposase then mediates the insertion of the transposon at a new site by strand transfer. The activity of the wild- type tran
   1851..2525    -  CDS            mRFP1: mRFP1 is a basic (constitutively fluorescent) red fluorescent protein published in 2002, derived from Discosoma sp.. It is reported to be a somewhat slowly-maturing monomer with low acid sensitivity.
   2593..2621    -  promoter       tac promoter: strong E. coli promoter; hybrid between the trp and lac UV5 promoters
   2702..2757    +  promoter       lacIq promoter (fragment): lacI (mutant); In the lacIq allele, a single base change in the promoter boosts expression of the lacI gene about 10-fold.
   2797..3510    +  CDS            GFPmut2: GFPmut2 is a basic (constitutively fluorescent) green fluorescent protein published in 1996, derived from Aequorea victoria. It is reported to be a very rapidly-maturing weak dimer.
   3521..3540    +  misc_feature   MCS (fragment): pUC18/19 multiple cloning site
   3551..3637    +  terminator     rrnB T1 terminator: Escherichia coli rrnB; transcription terminator T1 from the E. coli rrnB gene
   4175..5125    -  CDS            Rep101: RepA protein needed for replication with the pSC101 origin; rep101
