[The description below was written by a language model from this plasmid's Addgene catalogue record and pLannotate feature annotations shown in this document.]
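Description:
pTarget: Ptaq-RFP_PlacIq-GFP is a 5.1 kb low-copy bacterial expression plasmid built on the pAU66 backbone and propagated in E. coli. It replicates from the pSC101 origin, which depends on the plasmid-encoded Rep101 (RepA) protein also annotated in the sequence. Selection is by kanamycin through the neo/nptII aminoglycoside phosphotransferase gene. A short fragment of the Tn5 transposase next to this marker appears to be a remnant of the resistance cassette's origin rather than a functional element, and a lambda t0 terminator lies downstream of the marker.

The payload is a pair of fluorescent reporter cassettes arranged back to back and transcribed in opposite directions. On the reverse strand, a promoter the record calls Ptaq, annotated as the strong hybrid trp/lacUV5 tac promoter, drives mRFP1, a monomeric red fluorescent protein derived from Discosoma. On the forward strand, a lacIq promoter fragment, the up-mutated version of the lacI promoter, drives GFPmut2, a rapidly maturing Aequorea victoria GFP variant. This is followed by a remnant of the pUC multiple cloning site and the rrnB T1 terminator. The record describes both promoters as constitutive. The RFP cassette was inserted between AatII and KpnI sites that remain intact.

The name and the associated publication, on a miniature CRISPR-Cas12m effector that binds DNA to block transcription, suggest that the plasmid serves as a dual-colour target in such assays. In that use, repression of one reporter could be read against the other as an internal reference, although the record does not state which sites are targeted.
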