Addgene plasmid #192280: pTarget: Ptaq-RFP_PlacIq-GFP
Purpose: RFP expressed under constitutive promoter Ptaq and GFP expressed under constitutive promoter Placiq
Depositing lab: John van der Oost. Depositing organization: Wageningen University, Department Agrotechnology & Food Sciences. Publication: The miniature CRISPR-Cas12m effector binds DNA to block transcription. Wu WY, Mohanraju P, Liao C, Adiego-Perez B, Creutzburg SCA, Makarova KS, Keessen K, Lindeboom TA, Khan TS, Prinsen S, Joosten R, Yan WX, Migur A, Laffeber C, Scott DA, Lebbink JHG, Koonin EV, Beisel CL, van der Oost J. Mol Cell. 2022 Dec 1;82(23):4487-4502.e7. doi: 10.1016/j.molcel.2022.11.003. Epub 2022 Nov 24. PubMed 36427491.
Backbone
  Vector backbone: pAU66
  Vector type: Bacterial Expression
Growth in bacteria
  Bacterial resistance: Kanamycin, 50 μg/mL
  Growth temperature: 37°C
  Growth strain: DH5alpha
  Copy number: Low Copy
Gene/Insert 1
  Gene/Insert name: RFP
  Species: Synthetic
  Promoter: Ptaq
  Cloning method: Restriction Enzyme; 5′ cloning site AatII (not destroyed); 3′ cloning site KpnI (not destroyed)
  Sequencing primers: 5′ AGAAAGCCATCCAGTTTACTTTGC
Gene/Insert 2
  Gene/Insert name: GFP
  Species: Synthetic
  Promoter: PlacIq
  Cloning method: Unknown
  Sequencing primers: 5′ GTCGAGTgcaaaacctttcgcggtatggcA
Terms and licenses: Academic/Nonprofit Terms; Industry Terms: Not Available to Industry
How to cite: pTarget: Ptaq-RFP_PlacIq-GFP was a gift from John van der Oost (Addgene plasmid # 192280 ; http://n2t.net/addgene:192280 ; RRID:Addgene_192280)
